Addgene plasmid #230575: AiP1176 - pAAV-AiE2040m-minBG-FlpO-WPRE-HGHpA
Purpose: AiE2040m is an enhancer sequence, designed to drive AAV-mediated transgene expression in specific populations of brain cells
Depositing lab: Allen Institute for Brain Science & Bosiljka Tasic. Depositing organization: Allen Institute. Publication: A suite of enhancer AAVs and transgenic mouse lines for genetic access to cortical cell types. Ben-Simon Y, Hooper M, Narayan S, Daigle TL, Dwivedi D, Way SW, Oster A, Stafford DA, Mich JK, Taormina MJ, Martinez RA, Opitz-Araya X, Roth JR, Alexander JR, Allen S, Amster A, Arbuckle J, Ayala A, Baker PM, Bakken TE, Barcelli T, Barta S, Bendrick J, Bertagnolli D, Bielstein C, Bishwakarma P, Bowlus J, Boyer G, Brouner K, Casian B, Casper T, Chakka AB, Chakrabarty R, Chance RK, Chavan S, Clark M, Colbert K, Collman F, Daniel S, Departee M, DiValentin P, Donadio N, Dotson N, Egdorf T, Fliss T, Gabitto M, Garcia J, Gary A, Gasperini M, Gloe J, Goldy J, Gore BB, Graybuck L, Greisman N, Haeseleer F, Halterman C, Haradon Z, Hastings SD, Helback O, Ho W, Hockemeyer D, Huang C, Huff S, Hunker A, Johansen N, Jones D, Juneau Z, Kalmbach B, Kannan M, Khem S, Kussick E, Kutsal R, Larsen R, Lee C, Lee AY, Leibly M, Lenz GH, Li S, Liang E, Lusk N, Madigan Z, Malloy J, Malone J, McCue R, Melchor J, Mollenkopf T, Moosman S, Morin E, Newman D, Ng L, Ngo K, Omstead V, Otto S, Oyama A, Pena N, Pham T, Phillips E, Pom CA, Potekhina L, Ransford S, Ray PL, Rette D, Reynoldson C, Rimorin C, Rocha D, Ruiz A, Sanchez REA, Sawyer L, Sedeno-Cortes A, Sevigny JP, Shapovalova N, Shepard N, Shulga L, Sigler AR, Siverts L, Soliman S, Somasundaram S, Staats B, Stewart K, Szelenyi E, Tieu M, Trader C, Tran A, van Velthoven CTJ, Walker M, Wang Y, Weed N, Wirthlin M, Wood T, Wynalda B, Yao Z, Zhou T, Ariza J, Dee N, Reding M, Ronellenfitch K, Mufti S, Sunkin SM, Smith KA, Esposito L, Waters J, Thyagarajan B, Yao S, Lein ES, Zeng H, Levi BP, Ngai J, Ting JT, Tasic B. Cell. 2025 May 16:S0092-8674(25)00513-6. doi: 10.1016/j.cell.2025.05.002. PubMed 40403729.
Backbone
  Vector backbone: pAAV2
  Vector type: AAV
Growth in bacteria
  Bacterial resistance: Ampicillin, 100 μg/mL
  Growth temperature: 37°C
  Growth strain: NEB Stable
  Copy number: High Copy
Gene/Insert
  Gene/Insert name: FlpO
  Species: Synthetic
  Promoter: minBG
  Cloning method: Restriction Enzyme; 5′ cloning site MluI (unknown if destroyed); 3′ cloning site SacI (unknown if destroyed)
Terms and licenses: Academic/Nonprofit Terms; Industry Terms: Not Available to Industry
How to cite: AiP1176 - pAAV-AiE2040m-minBG-FlpO-WPRE-HGHpA was a gift from Allen Institute for Brain Science & Bosiljka Tasic (Addgene plasmid # 230575 ; http://n2t.net/addgene:230575 ; RRID:Addgene_230575)
