[The description below was written by a language model from this plasmid's Addgene catalogue record and pLannotate feature annotations shown in this document.]
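Description:
AiP1176 - pAAV-AiE2040m-minBG-FlpO-WPRE-HGHpA is an AAV transfer plasmid built on a pAAV2 backbone, intended for packaging recombinant adeno-associated virus that delivers a recombinase to defined brain cell populations. It is maintained in bacteria through a high-copy ColE1/pUC-type origin and selected with ampicillin via the bla gene under its own promoter. An f1 phage origin and small remnants of pBR322 bom and rop sequences are also present in the backbone. The expression cassette is bounded by AAV2 inverted terminal repeats, which provide the signals for genome replication and encapsidation. In the annotated sequence, one ITR is detected in full and the other only as two short fragments, which may reflect sequencing or annotation difficulty in this repeat-rich region rather than a true truncation.

The payload is FlpO, a mouse codon-optimized, thermostable version of the yeast FLP recombinase fused to an SV40 nuclear localization signal, which catalyses recombination at FRT sites. Its transcription depends on the AiE2040m enhancer placed upstream of the minimal beta-globin promoter (minBG). The minimal promoter has little activity alone, so the enhancer determines which cells express the gene. Neither the enhancer nor minBG is called out in the automated feature table, but they presumably occupy the unannotated region ahead of the FlpO coding sequence. Downstream, a WPRE boosts transcript stability and expression, and a human growth hormone polyadenylation signal terminates the message. The construct is part of a collection of enhancer AAVs for genetic access to cortical cell types. It would typically be paired with Flp-dependent reporter or effector alleles or viruses to label or manipulate the targeted cells, although the record does not specify which population AiE2040m marks.
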