Features (pLannotate 1.2.2; 14 found; start..end, strand, type, name):
    399..1697    +  CDS            FLPo: nuclear-targeted site-specific recombinase FLPo is a mouse codon-optimized fusion between the SV40 nuclear localization signal and a thermostable version of the Saccharomyces cerevisiae site-specific recombinase FLP. Recombination occurs at FRT sequences.
   1698..1722    +  misc_feature   MCS (fragment): pBluescript multiple cloning site
   1722..2310    +  misc_feature   WPRE: woodchuck hepatitis virus posttranscriptional regulatory element
   2342..2818    +  polyA_signal   hGH poly(A) signal: human growth hormone polyadenylation signal
   2858..2998    +  repeat_region  AAV2 ITR: inverted terminal repeat of adeno-associated virus serotype 2 inverted
   3003..3054    -  misc_feature   bom (fragment): basis of mobility region from pBR322
   3073..3528    +  rep_origin     f1 ori (sequence partly withheld): f1 bacteriophage origin of replication; arrow indicates direction of (+) strand synthesis
   3529..3578    -  misc_feature   bom (fragment): basis of mobility region from pBR322
   3680..3715    -  CDS            rop (fragment): Rop protein, which maintains plasmids at low copy number; rop
   3810..3914    +  promoter       AmpR promoter: bla
   3915..4775    +  CDS            AmpR: β-lactamase; bla; confers resistance to ampicillin, carbenicillin, and related antibiotics
   4946..5534    +  rep_origin     ori: high-copy-number ColE1/pMB1/pBR322/pUC origin of replication
   5607..5634    +  repeat_region  AAV2 ITR (fragment): inverted terminal repeat of adeno-associated virus serotype 2 inverted
   5663..5690    +  repeat_region  AAV2 ITR (fragment): inverted terminal repeat of adeno-associated virus serotype 2 inverted
>Addgene plasmid #230575 | AiP1176 - pAAV-AiE2040m-minBG-FlpO-WPRE-HGHpA | addgene full sequence | sequence record 466204 | Addgene NGS Result
AATTATCATCAGCTGTCTTGTTGGGAGTCTGAATAGAGAGATTAATGAGCTAATAGGAAATTAAGACTCA
GAAAGCAATTTCCAGTTATCTAAATCGAGGCGTTTCATCTAATCGGTTCAGGAGTGTGGAAGGGAGCTGC
GTGCAGAGAGGCCGGATGTCAGCACTATTCTGCATTGTCTCATCAGTACGGACTCAGCTGCCAGGGTCTG
CCCTTGCAGTGGGTTTCCTGGCTTTTGGTTGTCTGTGTCCCACCCCACTTAGAGTTTCTTCCATGGGGGT
CTAAAGCCCCTAGATCTCATTTATTGGAAACCTTTCTATCTCTGTCTCGAGCTCGGGCTGGGCATAAAAG
TCAGGGCAGAGCCATCTATTGCTTACATTTGCTTCTGGCGTGGCCACCATGGCTCCTAAGAAGAAGAGGA
AGGTGATGAGCCAGTTCGACATCCTGTGCAAGACCCCCCCCAAGGTGCTGGTGCGGCAGTTCGTGGAGAG
ATTCGAGAGGCCCAGCGGCGAGAAGATCGCCAGCTGTGCCGCCGAGCTGACCTACCTGTGCTGGATGATC
ACCCACAACGGCACCGCCATCAAGAGGGCCACCTTCATGAGCTACAACACCATCATCAGCAACAGCCTGA
GCTTCGACATCGTGAACAAGAGCCTGCAGTTCAAGTACAAGACCCAGAAGGCCACCATCCTGGAGGCCAG
CCTGAAGAAGCTGATCCCCGCCTGGGAGTTCACCATCATCCCTTACAACGGCCAGAAGCACCAGAGCGAC
ATCACCGACATCGTGTCCAGCCTGCAGCTGCAGTTCGAGAGCAGCGAGGAGGCCGACAAGGGCAACAGCC
ACAGCAAGAAGATGCTGAAGGCCCTGCTGTCCGAGGGCGAGAGCATCTGGGAGATCACCGAGAAGATCCT
GAACAGCTTCGAGTACACCAGCAGGTTCACCAAGACCAAGACCCTGTACCAGTTCCTGTTCCTGGCCACA
TTCATCAACTGCGGCAGGTTCAGCGACATCAAGAACGTGGACCCCAAGAGCTTCAAGCTGGTGCAGAACA
AGTACCTGGGCGTGATCATTCAGTGCCTGGTGACCGAGACCAAGACAAGCGTGTCCAGGCACATCTACTT
TTTCAGCGCCAGAGGCAGGATCGACCCCCTGGTGTACCTGGACGAGTTCCTGAGGAACAGCGAGCCCGTG
CTGAAGAGAGTGAACAGGACCGGCAACAGCAGCAGCAACAAGCAGGAGTACCAGCTGCTGAAGGACAACC
TGGTGCGCAGCTACAACAAGGCCCTGAAGAAGAACGCCCCCTACCCCATCTTCGCTATCAAGAACGGCCC
TAAGAGCCACATCGGCAGGCACCTGATGACCAGCTTTCTGAGCATGAAGGGCCTGACCGAGCTGACAAAC
GTGGTGGGCAACTGGAGCGACAAGAGGGCCTCCGCCGTGGCCAGGACCACCTACACCCACCAGATCACCG
CCATCCCCGACCACTACTTCGCCCTGGTGTCCAGGTACTACGCCTACGACCCCATCAGCAAGGAGATGAT
CGCCCTGAAGGACGAGACCAACCCCATCGAGGAGTGGCAGCACATCGAGCAGCTGAAGGGCAGCGCCGAG
GGCAGCATCAGATACCCCGCCTGGAACGGCATCATCAGCCAGGAGGTGCTGGACTACCTGAGCAGCTACA
TCAACAGGCGGATCTGAGAATTCGATATCAAGCTTATCGATAATCAACCTCTGGATTACAAAATTTGTGA
AAGATTGACTGGTATTCTTAACTATGTTGCTCCTTTTACGCTATGTGGATACGCTGCTTTAATGCCTTTG
TATCATGCTATTGCTTCCCGTATGGCTTTCATTTTCTCCTCCTTGTATAAATCCTGGTTGCTGTCTCTTT
ATGAGGAGTTGTGGCCCGTTGTCAGGCAACGTGGCGTGGTGTGCACTGTGTTTGCTGACGCAACCCCCAC
TGGTTGGGGCATTGCCACCACCTGTCAGCTCCTTTCCGGGACTTTCGCTTTCCCCCTCCCTATTGCCACG
GCGGAACTCATCGCCGCCTGCCTTGCCCGCTGCTGGACAGGGGCTCGGCTGTTGGGCACTGACAATTCCG
TGGTGTTGTCGGGGAAATCATCGTCCTTTCCTTGGCTGCTCGCCTATGTTGCCACCTGGATTCTGCGCGG
GACGTCCTTCTGCTACGTCCCTTCGGCCCTCAATCCAGCGGACCTTCCTTCCCGCGGCCTGCTGCCGGCT
CTGCGGCCTCTTCCGCGTCTTCGCCTTCGCCCTCAGACGAGTCGGATCTCCCTTTGGGCCGCCTCCCCGC
ATCGATACCGAGCGCTGCTCGAGAGATCTACGGGTGGCATCCCTGTGACCCCTCCCCAGTGCCTCTCCTG
GCCCTGGAAGTTGCCACTCCAGTGCCCACCAGCCTTGTCCTAATAAAATTAAGTTGCATCATTTTGTCTG
ACTAGGTGTCCTTCTATAATATTATGGGGTGGAGGGGGGTGGTATGGAGCAAGGGGCAAGTTGGGAAGAC
AACCTGTAGGGCCTGCGGGGTCTATTGGGAACCAAGCTGGAGTGCAGTGGCACAATCTTGGCTCACTGCA
ATCTCCGCCTCCTGGGTTCAAGCGATTCTCCTGCCTCAGCCTCCCGAGTTGTTGGGATTCCAGGCATGCA
TGACCAGGCTCAGCTAATTTTTGTTTTTTTGGTAGAGACGGGGTTTCACCATATTGGCCAGGCTGGTCTC
CAACTCCTAATCTCAGGTGATCTACCCACCTTGGCCTCCCAAATTGCTGGGATTACAGGCGTGAACCACT
GCTCCCTTCCCTGTCCTTCTGATTTTGTAGGTAACCACGTGCGGACCGAGCGGCCGCAGGAACCCCTAGT
GATGGAGTTGGCCACTCCCTCTCTGCGCGCTCGCTCGCTCACTGAGGCCGGGCGACCAAAGGTCGCCCGA
CGCCCGGGCTTTGCCCGGGCGGCCTCAGTGAGCGAGCGAGCGCGCAGCTGCCTGCAGGGGCGCCTGATGC
GGTATTTTCTCCTTACGCATCTGTGCGGTATTTCACACCGCATA
[95 nt withheld, positions 3055-3149]
T
[46 nt withheld, positions 3151-3196]
C
[141 nt withheld, positions 3198-3338]
CCTTTGACGTTGGAGTCCACGTTCTTT
[37 nt withheld, positions 3366-3402]
ACTCTATCTCGGGCTATTCTTTTGATTTATAAGGGATTTTGCCGATTTCGGTCTATTGGTTAAAAAATGA
GCTGATTTAACAAAAATTTAACGCGAATTTTAACAAAATATTAACGTTTACAATTTTATGGTGCACTCTC
AGTACAATCTGCTCTGATGCCGCATAGTTAAGCCAGCCCCGACACCCGCCAACACCCGCTGACGCGCCCT
GACGGGCTTGTCTGCTCCCGGCATCCGCTTACAGACAAGCTGTGACCGTCTCCGGGAGCTGCATGTGTCA
GAGGTTTTCACCGTCATCACCGAAACGCGCGAGACGAAAGGGCCTCGTGATACGCCTATTTTTATAGGTT
AATGTCATGATAATAATGGTTTCTTAGACGTCAGGTGGCACTTTTCGGGGAAATGTGCGCGGAACCCCTA
TTTGTTTATTTTTCTAAATACATTCAAATATGTATCCGCTCATGAGACAATAACCCTGATAAATGCTTCA
ATAATATTGAAAAAGGAAGAGTATGAGTATTCAACATTTCCGTGTCGCCCTTATTCCCTTTTTTGCGGCA
TTTTGCCTTCCTGTTTTTGCTCACCCAGAAACGCTGGTGAAAGTAAAAGATGCTGAAGATCAGTTGGGTG
CACGAGTGGGTTACATCGAACTGGATCTCAACAGCGGTAAGATCCTTGAGAGTTTTCGCCCCGAAGAACG
TTTTCCAATGATGAGCACTTTTAAAGTTCTGCTATGTGGCGCGGTATTATCCCGTATTGACGCCGGGCAA
GAGCAACTCGGTCGCCGCATACACTATTCTCAGAATGACTTGGTTGAGTACTCACCAGTCACAGAAAAGC
ATCTTACGGATGGCATGACAGTAAGAGAATTATGCAGTGCTGCCATAACCATGAGTGATAACACTGCGGC
CAACTTACTTCTGACAACGATCGGAGGACCGAAGGAGCTAACCGCTTTTTTGCACAACATGGGGGATCAT
GTAACTCGCCTTGATCGTTGGGAACCGGAGCTGAATGAAGCCATACCAAACGACGAGCGTGACACCACGA
TGCCTGTAGCAATGGCAACAACGTTGCGCAAACTATTAACTGGCGAACTACTTACTCTAGCTTCCCGGCA
ACAATTAATAGACTGGATGGAGGCGGATAAAGTTGCAGGACCACTTCTGCGCTCGGCCCTTCCGGCTGGC
TGGTTTATTGCTGATAAATCTGGAGCCGGTGAGCGTGGGTCTCGCGGTATCATTGCAGCACTGGGGCCAG
ATGGTAAGCCCTCCCGTATCGTAGTTATCTACACGACGGGGAGTCAGGCAACTATGGATGAACGAAATAG
ACAGATCGCTGAGATAGGTGCCTCACTGATTAAGCATTGGTAACTGTCAGACCAAGTTTACTCATATATA
CTTTAGATTGATTTAAAACTTCATTTTTAATTTAAAAGGATCTAGGTGAAGATCCTTTTTGATAATCTCA
TGACCAAAATCCCTTAACGTGAGTTTTCGTTCCACTGAGCGTCAGACCCCGTAGAAAAGATCAAAGGATC
TTCTTGAGATCCTTTTTTTCTGCGCGTAATCTGCTGCTTGCAAACAAAAAAACCACCGCTACCAGCGGTG
GTTTGTTTGCCGGATCAAGAGCTACCAACTCTTTTTCCGAAGGTAACTGGCTTCAGCAGAGCGCAGATAC
CAAATACTGTTCTTCTAGTGTAGCCGTAGTTAGGCCACCACTTCAAGAACTCTGTAGCACCGCCTACATA
CCTCGCTCTGCTAATCCTGTTACCAGTGGCTGCTGCCAGTGGCGATAAGTCGTGTCTTACCGGGTTGGAC
TCAAGACGATAGTTACCGGATAAGGCGCAGCGGTCGGGCTGAACGGGGGGTTCGTGCACACAGCCCAGCT
TGGAGCGAACGACCTACACCGAACTGAGATACCTACAGCGTGAGCTATGAGAAAGCGCCACGCTTCCCGA
AGGGAGAAAGGCGGACAGGTATCCGGTAAGCGGCAGGGTCGGAACAGGAGAGCGCACGAGGGAGCTTCCA
GGGGGAAACGCCTGGTATCTTTATAGTCCTGTCGGGTTTCGCCACCTCTGACTTGAGCGTCGATTTTTGT
GATGCTCGTCAGGGGGGCGGAGCCTATGGAAAAACGCCAGCAACGCGGCCTTTTTACGGTTCCTGGCCTT
TTGCTGGCCTTTTGCTCACATGTCCTGCAGGCAGCTGCGCGCTCGCTCGCTCACTGAGGCCGCCCGGGCG
TCGGGCGACCTTTGGTCGCCCGGCCTCAGTGAGCGAGCGAGCGCGCAGAGAGGGAGTGGCCAACTCCATC
ACTAGGGGTTCCTGCGGCCGCACGCGTTAGAATGCAGGCTCTTTCCCCTTACCTGGCCCATTAGGAGCGC
CAATTAGTGAAAACTGGTGCCATTGCTGCCTTTACAAATTAATGTTGGGATAGCCCTCCACCCAGGAAGG
CAGATATGTCTCCTTCGTGCCTAGCCCCCTCCCCCCTCCACAGCTCTCCTCTTAAGTGCCCACTTCCTCC
GG
